>Addgene plasmid #247897 | SFB-XPF-P379S | addgene full sequence | sequence record 494925 | Addgene NGS Result
TAGCCCATATATGGAGTTCCGCGTTACATAACTTACGGTAAATGGCCCGCCTGGCTGACCGCCCAACGAC
CCCCGCCCATTGACGTCAATAATGACGTATGTTCCCATAGTAACGCCAATAGGGACTTTCCATTGACGTC
AATGGGTGGAGTATTTACGGTAAACTGCCCACTTGGCAGTACATCAAGTGTATCATATGCCAAGTACGCC
CCCTATTGACGTCAATGACGGTAAATGGCCCGCCTGGCATTATGCCCAGTACATGACCTTATGGGACTTT
CCTACTTGGCAGTACATCTACGTATTAGTCATCGCTATTACCATGGTGATGCGGTTTTGGCAGTACATCA
ATGGGCGTGGATAGCGGTTTGACTCACGGGGATTTCCAAGTCTCCACCCCATTGACGTCAATGGGAGTTT
GTTTTGGCACCAAAATCAACGGGACTTTCCAAAATGTCGTAACAACTCCGCCCCATTGACGCAAATGGGC
GGTAGGCGTGTACGGTGGGAGGTCTATATAAGCAGAGCTGGTTTAGTGAACCGTCAGATCCGCTAGCGCT
ACCGGACTCAGATCTCGAGGCCACCATGAAAGAAACCGCTGCTGCTAAATTCGAACGCCAGCACATGGAC
AGCGGAGCCGGCGCAGGAGCCGGCGCTGACGCGCCTGACTACAAAGACGATGACGACAAGGGAGATTACA
AGGATGACGATGACAAAGGCGCGTCGATGGACGAGAAGACCACCGGCTGGCGGGGCGGCCACGTGGTGGA
GGGCCTGGCCGGCGAGCTGGAGCAGCTGCGGGCCAGGCTGGAGCACCACCCTCAGGGCCAGCGGGAGCCC
TCCGGCGGCTGCAAGCTGGGCGGCGCGCCTGAATTCTGCAGTCGACGGTACCGCGGGCCCATCGCTCGAG
AGACAAGTTTGTACAAAAAAGCAGGCTTCATGGAGTCAGGGCAGCCGGCTCGACGGATTGCCATGGCGCC
GCTGCTGGAGTACGAGCGACAGCTGGTGCTGGAACTGCTCGACACTGACGGGCTAGTAGTGTGCGCCCGC
GGGCTCGGCGCGGACCGGCTCCTCTACCACTTTCTCCAGCTGCACTGCCACCCAGCCTGCCTGGTGCTGG
TGCTCAACACGCAGCCGGCCGAGGAGGAGTATTTTATCAATCAGCTGAAGATAGAAGGAGTTGAACACCT
CCCTCGCCGTGTAACAAATGAAATCACAAGCAACAGTCGCTATGAAGTTTACACACAAGGTGGTGTTATA
TTTGCGACAAGTAGGATACTTGTGGTTGACTTCTTGACTGATAGAATACCTTCAGATTTAATTACTGGCA
TCTTGGTGTATAGAGCCCACAGAATAATCGAGTCTTGTCAAGAAGCATTCATCTTGCGCCTCTTTCGCCA
GAAAAACAAACGTGGTTTTATTAAAGCTTTCACAGACAATGCTGTTGCCTTTGATACTGGTTTTTGTCAT
GTGGAAAGAGTGATGAGAAATCTTTTTGTGAGGAAACTGTATCTGTGGCCAAGGTTCCATGTAGCAGTAA
ACTCATTTTTAGAACAGCACAAACCTGAAGTTGTAGAAATCCATGTTTCTATGACACCTACCATGCTTGC
TATACAGACTGCTATACTGGACATTTTAAATGCATGTCTAAAGGAACTAAAATGCCATAACCCATCGCTT
GAAGTGGAAGATTTATCTTTAGAAAATGCTATTGGAAAACCTTTTGACAAGACAATCCGCCATTATCTGG
ATCCTTTGTGGCACCAGCTTGGAGCCAAGACTAAATCCTTAGTTCAGGATTTGAAGATATTACGAACTTT
GCTGCAGTATCTCTCTCAGTATGATTGTGTCACATTTCTTAATCTTCTGGAATCTCTGAGAGCAACGGAA
AAAGCTTTTGGTCAGAATTCAGGTTGGCTGTTTCTTGACTCCAGCACCTCGATGTTTATAAATGCTCGAG
CAAGGGTTTATCATCTTCCAGATGCCAAAATGAGTAAAAAAGAAAAAATATCTGAAAAAATGGAAATTAA
AGAAGGGGAAGAAACAAAAAAGGAACTGGTCCTAGAAAGCAACTCAAAGTGGGAGGCACTGACTGAAGTA
TTAAAAGAAATTGAGGCAGAAAATAAGGAGAGTGAAGCTCTTGGTGGTCCAGGTCAAGTACTGATTTGTG
CAAGTGATGACCGAACATGTTCCCAGCTGAGAGACTATATCACTCTTGGAGCGGAGGCCTTCTTATTGAG
GCTCTACAGGAAAACCTTTGAGAAGGATAGCAAAGCTGAAGAAGTCTGGATGAAATTTAGGAAGGAAGAC
AGTTCAAAGAGAATTAGGAAATCTCACAAAAGACCTAAAGACCCCCAAAACAAAGAACGGGCTTCTACCA
AAGAAAGAACCCTCAAAAAGAAAAAACGGAAGTTGACCTTAACTCAAATGGTAGGAAAACCTGAAGAACT
GGAAGAGGAAGGAGATGTCGAGGAAGGATATCGTCGAGAAATAAGCAGTAGCCCAGAAAGCTGCCCGGAA
GAAATTAAGCATGAAGAATTTGATGTAAATTTGTCATCGGATGCTGCTTTCGGAATCCTGAAAGAACCCC
TCACTATCATCCATCCGCTTCTGGGTTGCAGCGACCCCTATGCTCTGACAAGGGTACTACATGAAGTGGA
GCCAAGATACGTGGTTCTTTATGACGCAGAGCTAACCTTTGTTCGGCAGCTTGAAATTTACAGGGCGAGT
AGGCCTGGGAAACCTCTGAGGGTTTACTTTCTTATATACGGAGGTTCAACTGAGGAACAACGCTATCTCA
CTGCTTTGCGGAAAGAAAAGGAAGCTTTTGAAAAACTCATAAGGGAAAAAGCAAGCATGGTTGTCCCTGA
AGAAAGAGAAGGCAGAGATGAAACAAACTTAGACCTAGTAAGAGGCACAGCATCTGCAGATGTTTCCACT
GACACTCGGAAAGCCGGTGGCCAGGAACAGAATGGTACACAGCAAAGCATAGTTGTGGATATGCGTGAAT
TTCGAAGTGAGCTTCCATCTCTGATCCATCGTCGGGGCATTGACATTGAACCCGTGACTTTAGAGGTTGG
AGATTACATCCTCACTCCAGAAATGTGCGTGGAGCGCAAGAGTATCAGTGATTTAATCGGCTCTTTAAAT
AACGGCCGCCTCTACAGCCAGTGCATCTCCATGTCCCGCTACTACAAGCGTCCCGTGCTTCTGATTGAGT
TTGACCCTAGCAAGCCTTTCTCTCTCACTTCCCGAGGTGCCTTGTTTCAGGAGATCTCCAGCAATGACAT
TAGTTCCAAACTCACTCTTCTTACACTTCACTTCCCCAGACTACGGATTCTCTGGTGCCCCTCTCCTCAT
GCAACGGCGGAGTTGTTTGAGGAGCTGAAACAAAGCAAGCCACAGCCTGATGCGGCGACAGCACTGGCCA
TTACAGCAGATTCTGAAACCCTTCCCGAGTCAGAGAAGTATAATCCTGGTCCCCAAGACTTCTTGTTAAA
AATGCCAGGGGTGAATGCCAAAAACTGCCGCTCCTTGATGCACCACGTTAAGAACATCGCAGAATTAGCA
GCCCTGTCACAAGACGAGCTCACGAGTATTCTGGGGAATGCTGCAAATGCCAAACAGCTTTATGATTTCA
TTCACACCTCTTTTGCAGAAGTCGTATCAAAAGGAAAAGGGAAAAAGTGAAACCCAGCTTTCTTGTACAA
AGTGGCTCGAGCAGGGATCCGCCCCTCTCCCTCCCCCCCCCCTAACGTTACTGGCCGAAGCCGCTTGGAA
TAAGGCCGGTGTGCGTTTGTCTATATGTTATTTTCCACCATATTGCCGTCTTTTGGCAATGTGAGGGCCC
GGAAACCTGGCCCTGTCTTCTTGACGAGCATTCCTAGGGGTCTTTCCCCTCTCGCCAAAGGAATGCAAGG
TCTGTTGAATGTCGTGAAGGAAGCGTAGGAATTCGCCAGCACAGTGGTCGACCCTGTGGAATGTGTGTCA
GTTAGGGTGTGGAAAGTCCCCAGGCTCCCCAGCAGGCAGAAGTATGCAAAGCATGCATCTCAATTAGTCA
GCAACCAGGTGTGGAAAGTCCCCAGGCTCCCCAGCAGGCAGAAGTATGCAAAGCATGCATCTCAATTAGT
CAGCAACCATAGTCCCGCCCCTAACTCCGCCCATCCCGCCCCTAACTCCGCCCAGTTCCGCCCATTCTCC
GCCCCATGGCTGACTAATTTTTTTTATTTATGCAGAGGCCGAGGCCGCCTCGGCCTCTGAGCTATTCCAG
AAGTAGTGAGGAGGCTTTTTTGGAGGCCTAGGCTTTTGCAAAAAGCTTACCATGACCGAGTACAAGCCCA
CGGTGCGCCTCGCCACCCGCGACGACGTCCCCAGGGCCGTACGCACCCTCGCCGCCGCGTTCGCCGACTA
CCCCGCCACGCGCCACACCGTCGATCCGGACCGCCACATCGAGCGGGTCACCGAGCTGCAAGAACTCTTC
CTCACGCGCGTCGGGCTCGACATCGGCAAGGTGTGGGTCGCGGACGACGGCGCCGCGGTGGCGGTCTGGA
CCACGCCGGAGAGCGTCGAAGCGGGGGCGGTGTTCGCCGAGATCGGCCCGCGCATGGCCGAGTTGAGCGG
TTCCCGGCTGGCCGCGCAGCAACAGATGGAAGGCCTCCTGGCGCCGCACCGGCCCAAGGAGCCCGCGTGG
TTCCTGGCCACCGTCGGCGTCTCGCCCGACCACCAGGGCAAGGGTCTGGGCAGCGCCGTCGTGCTCCCCG
GAGTGGAGGCGGCCGAGCGCGCCGGGGTGCCCGCCTTCCTGGAGACCTCCGCGCCCCGCAACCTCCCCTT
CTACGAGCGGCTCGGCTTCACCGTCACCGCCGACGTCGAGGTGCCCGAAGGACCGCGCACCTGGTGCATG
ACCCGCAAGCCCGGTGCCTGACGCCCGCCCCACGACCCGCAGCGCCCGACCGAAAGGAGCGCACGACCCC
ATGCATCGATAAAATAAAAGATTTTATTTAGTCTCCAGAAAAAGGGGGGAATGAAAGACCCCACCTGTAG
GTTTGGCAAGCTAGCTTAAGTAACGCCATTTTGCAAGGCATGGAAAAATACATAACTGAGAATAGAGAAG
TTCAGATCAAGGTCAGGAACAGATGGAACAGCTGAATATGGGCCAAACAGGATATCTGTGGTAAGCAGTT
CCTGCCCCGGCTCAGGGCCAAGAACAGATGGAACAGCTGAATATGGGCCAAACAGGATATCTGTGGTAAG
CAGTTCCTGCCCCGGCTCAGGGCCAAGAACAGATGGTCCCCAGATGCGGTCCAGCCCTCAGCAGTTTCTA
GAGAACCATCAGATGTTTCCAGGGTGCCCCAAGGACCTGAAATGACCCTGTGCCTTATTTGAACTAACCA
ATCAGTTCGCTTCTCGCTTCTGTTCGCGCGCTTCTGCTCCCCGAGCTCAATAAAAGAGCCCACAACCCCT
CACTCGGGGCGCCAGTCCTCCGATTGACTGAGTCGCCCGGGTACCCGTGTATCCAATAAACCCTCTTGCA
GTTGCATCCGACTTGTGGTCTCGCTGTTCCTTGGGAGGGTCTCCTCTGAGTGATTGACTACCCGTCAGCG
GGGGTCTTTCACATGCAGCATGTATCAAAATTAATTTGGTTTTTTTTCTTAAGTATTTACATTAAATGGC
CATAGTTGCATTAATGAATCGGCCAACGCGCGGGGAGAGGCGGTTTGCGTATTGGGCGCTCTTCCGCTTC
CTCGCTCACTGACTCGCTGCGCTCGGTCGTTCGGCTGCGGCGAGCGGTATCAGCTCACTCAAAGGCGGTA
ATACGGTTATCCACAGAATCAGGGGATAACGCAGGAAAGAACATGTGAGCAAAAGGCCAGCAAAAGGCCA
GGAACCGTAAAAAGGCCGCGTTGCTGGCGTTTTTCCATAGGCTCCGCCCCCCTGACGAGCATCACAAAAA
TCGACGCTCAAGTCAGAGGTGGCGAAACCCGACAGGACTATAAAGATACCAGGCGTTTCCCCCTGGAAGC
TCCCTCGTGCGCTCTCCTGTTCCGACCCTGCCGCTTACCGGATACCTGTCCGCCTTTCTCCCTTCGGGAA
GCGTGGCGCTTTCTCATAGCTCACGCTGTAGGTATCTCAGTTCGGTGTAGGTCGTTCGCTCCAAGCTGGG
CTGTGTGCACGAACCCCCCGTTCAGCCCGACCGCTGCGCCTTATCCGGTAACTATCGTCTTGAGTCCAAC
CCGGTAAGACACGACTTATCGCCACTGGCAGCAGCCACTGGTAACAGGATTAGCAGAGCGAGGTATGTAG
GCGGTGCTACAGAGTTCTTGAAGTGGTGGCCTAACTACGGCTACACTAGAAGAACAGTATTTGGTATCTG
CGCTCTGCTGAAGCCAGTTACCTTCGGAAAAAGAGTTGGTAGCTCTTGATCCGGCAAACAAACCACCGCT
GGTAGCGGTGGTTTTTTTGTTTGCAAGCAGCAGATTACGCGCAGAAAAAAAGGATCTCAAGAAGATCCTT
TGATCTTTTCTACGGGGTCTGACGCTCAGTGGAACGAAAACTCACGTTAAGGGATTTTGGTCATGAGATT
ATCAAAAAGGATCTTCACCTAGATCCTTTTGCGGCCGCAAATCAATCTAAAGTATATATGAGTAAACTTG
GTCTGACAGTTACCAATGCTTAATCAGTGAGGCACCTATCTCAGCGATCTGTCTATTTCGTTCATCCATA
GTTGCCTGACTCCCCGTCGTGTAGATAACTACGATACGGGAGGGCTTACCATCTGGCCCCAGTGCTGCAA
TGATACCGCGAGACCCACGCTCACCGGCTCCAGATTTATCAGCAATAAACCAGCCAGCCGGAAGGGCCGA
GCGCAGAAGTGGTCCTGCAACTTTATCCGCCTCCATCCAGTCTATTAATTGTTGCCGGGAAGCTAGAGTA
AGTAGTTCGCCAGTTAATAGTTTGCGCAACGTTGTTGCCATTGCTACAGGCATCGTGGTGTCACGCTCGT
CGTTTGGTATGGCTTCATTCAGCTCCGGTTCCCAACGATCAAGGCGAGTTACATGATCCCCCATGTTGTG
CAAAAAAGCGGTTAGCTCCTTCGGTCCTCCGATCGTTGTCAGAAGTAAGTTGGCCGCAGTGTTATCACTC
ATGGTTATGGCAGCACTGCATAATTCTCTTACTGTCATGCCATCCGTAAGATGCTTTTCTGTGACTGGTG
AGTACTCAACCAAGTCATTCTGAGAATAGTGTATGCGGCGACCGAGTTGCTCTTGCCCGGCGTCAATACG
GGATAATACCGCGCCACATAGCAGAACTTTAAAAGTGCTCATCATTGGAAAACGTTCTTCGGGGCGAAAA
CTCTCAAGGATCTTACCGCTGTTGAGATCCAGTTCGATGTAACCCACTCGTGCACCCAACTGATCTTCAG
CATCTTTTACTTTCACCAGCGTTTCTGGGTGAGCAAAAACAGGAAGGCAAAATGCCGCAAAAAAGGGAAT
AAGGGCGACACGGAAATGTTGAATACTCATACTCTTCCTTTTTCAATATTATTGAAGCATTTATCAGGGT
TATTGTCTCATGAGCGGATACATATTTGAATGTATTTAGAAAAATAAACAAATAGGGGTTCCGCGCACAT
TTCCCCGAAAAGTGCCACCTGCAGCCTGAATATGGGCCAAACAGGATATCTGTGGTAAGCAGTTCCTGCC
CCGGCTCAGGGCCAAGAACAGATGGAACAGCTGAATATGGGCCAAACAGGATATCTGTGGTAAGCAGTTC
CTGCCCCGGCTCAGGGCCAAGAACAGATGGTCCCCAGATGCGGTCCAGCCCTCAGCAGTTTCTAGAGAAC
CATCAGATGTTTCCAGGGTGCCCCAAGGACCTGAAATGACCCTGTGCCTTATTTGAACTAACCAATCAGT
TCGCTTCTCGCTTCTGTTCGCGCGCTTCTGCTCCCCGAGCTCAATAAAAGAGCCCACAACCCCTCACTCG
GGGCGCCAGTCCTCCGATTGACTGAGTCGCCCGGGTACCCGTGTATCCAATAAACCCTCTTGCAGTTGCA
TCCGACTTGTGGTCTCGCTGTTCCTTGGGAGGGTCTCCTCTGAGTGATTGACTACCCGTCAGCGGGGGTC
TTTCATTTGGGGGCTCGTCCGGGATCGGGAGACCCCTGCCCAGGGACCACCGACCCACCACCGGGAGGCA
AGCTGGCCAGCAACTTATCTGTGTCTGTCCGATTGTCTAGTGTCTATGACTGATTTTATGCGCCTGCGTC
GGTACTAGTTAGCTAACTAGCTCTGTATCTGGCGGACCCGTGGTGGAACTGACGAGTTCTGAACACCCGG
CCGCAACCCTGGGAGACGTCCCAGGGACTTTGGGGGCCGTTTTTGTGGCCCGACCTGAGGAAGGGAGTCG
ATGTGGAATCCGACCCCGTCAGGATATGTGGTTCTGGTAGGAGACGAGAACCTAAAACAGTTCCCGCCTC
CGTCTGAATTTTTGCTTTCGGTTTGGAACCGAAGCCGCGCGTCTTGTCTGCTGCAGCGCTGCAGCATCGT
TCTGTGTTGTCTCTGTCTGACTGTGTTTCTGTATTTGTCTGAAAATTAGGGCCAGACTGTTACCACTCCC
TTAAGTTTGACCTTAGGTCACTGGAAAGATGTCGAGCGGATCGCTCACAACCAGTCGGTAGATGTCAAGA
AGAGACGTTGGGTTACCTTCTGCTCTGCAGAATGGCCAACCTTTAACGTCGGATGGCCGCGAGACGGCAC
CTTTAACCGAGACCTCATCACCCAGGTTAAGATCAAGGTCTTTTCACCTGGCCCGCATGGACACCCAGAC
CAGGTCCCCTACATCGTGACCTGGGAAGCCTTGGCTTTTGACCCCCCTCCCTGGGTCAAGCCCTTTGTAC
ACCCTAAGCCTCCGCCTCCTCTTCCTCCATCCGCCCCGTCTCTCCCCCTTGAACCTCCTCGTTCGACCCC
GCCTCGATCCTCCCTTTATCCAGCCCTCACTCCTTCTCTAGGCGCCGGCCGGATCCCAGTGTGGTGGTAC
TAATAGTAATCAATTACGGGGTCATTAGTTCA
Features (pLannotate 1.2.2; 23 found; start..end, strand, type, name):
     22..325     +  enhancer       CMV enhancer: human cytomegalovirus immediate early enhancer
    326..529     +  promoter       CMV promoter: human cytomegalovirus (CMV) immediate early promoter
    552..579     +  misc_feature   MCS (fragment): multiple cloning site
    589..633     +  CDS            S-Tag: affinity and epitope tag derived from pancreatic ribonuclease A
    682..710     +  CDS            3xFLAG (fragment): three tandem FLAG® epitope tags
    727..840     +  CDS            SBP: streptavidin-binding peptide selected from a peptide library; binds streptavidin with nanomolar affinity (Keefe et al., 2001)
    871..900     +  misc_feature   MCS (fragment): multiple cloning site
    913..937     +  protein_bind   attB1: mutant version of attB; recombination site for the Gateway® BP reaction BP Clonase™
    940..3687    +  CDS            ERCC4: XPF_HUMAN - Also known as ERCC11, XPF. Experimental evidence at protein level: Swiss-Prot protein existence level 1. Catalytic component of a structure-specific DNA repair endonuclease responsible for the 5-prime incision during DNA repair. Involved in homologous recombination that assists in removing interstrand cross-link. From Homo sapiens (Human).
   3695..3715    -  protein_bind   attB2: mutant version of attB; core recombination site for the Gateway® BP reaction BP Clonase™
   3732..3944    +  misc_feature   IRES (fragment): internal ribosome entry site (IRES) of the encephalomyocarditis virus (EMCV)
   3983..4312    +  promoter       SV40 promoter: SV40 enhancer and early promoter
   4322..4921    +  CDS            PuroR: puromycin N-acetyltransferase; pac from Streptomyces alboniger; confers resistance to puromycin
   5020..5141    +  LTR            3' LTR (ΔU3) (fragment): self-inactivating 3' long terminal repeat (LTR) from Moloney murine leukemia virus
   5142..5611    +  LTR            LTR: long terminal repeat from Moloney murine leukemia virus
   5677..5729    -  CDS            lacI (fragment): lac repressor; lacI; The lac repressor binds to the lac operator to inhibit transcription in E. coli. This inhibition can be relieved by adding lactose or isopropyl-β-D-thiogalactopyranoside (IPTG).
   5912..6500    -  rep_origin     ori: high-copy-number ColE1/pMB1/pBR322/pUC origin of replication
   6660..7520    -  CDS            AmpR: β-lactamase; bla; confers resistance to ampicillin, carbenicillin, and related antibiotics
   7521..7625    -  promoter       AmpR promoter: bla
   7656..8125    +  LTR            LTR: long terminal repeat from Moloney murine leukemia virus
   8249..8523    +  misc_feature   MESV Ψ (fragment): packaging signal of murine embryonic stem cell virus
   8590..9006    +  CDS            gag (truncated): truncated Moloney murine leukemia virus (MMLV) gag gene lacking the start codon
   9031..9062    +  enhancer       CMV enhancer (fragment): human cytomegalovirus immediate early enhancer
