[The description below was written by a language model from this plasmid's Addgene catalogue record and pLannotate feature annotations shown in this document.]
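Description:
SFB-XPF-P379S is a mammalian expression plasmid built on the pMH-SFB-N backbone that produces human XPF (ERCC4), carrying the P379S substitution, with an N-terminal triple affinity tag. It is maintained in E. coli as a high-copy plasmid through a ColE1/pUC-type origin and is selected with ampicillin via the β-lactamase gene. The XPF coding sequence was introduced by Gateway cloning and sits between attB1 and attB2 recombination sites.

Expression is driven by the human cytomegalovirus immediate early enhancer and promoter. Downstream of the promoter, the backbone encodes the SFB tag: an S-tag derived from ribonuclease A, a FLAG epitope (annotated as a fragment of 3xFLAG), and the streptavidin-binding peptide, followed by the attB1 site and the ERCC4 open reading frame. This tag arrangement allows detection by FLAG antibodies and sequential pull-down on streptavidin and S-protein resins, as in tandem affinity purification of protein complexes. After the insert there is a fragment of the EMCV IRES, then an SV40 enhancer/early promoter driving puromycin N-acetyltransferase, so transfected mammalian cells can be selected with puromycin.

The feature table also shows retroviral elements flanking the cassette: Moloney murine leukemia virus LTRs, an MESV packaging signal fragment and a truncated gag. These indicate a retroviral-derived backbone, although the record lists the vector simply as mammalian expression and does not state use for virus production. XPF is the catalytic subunit of the XPF-ERCC1 structure-specific endonuclease, and the associated work concerns its role with SLX4 and SLX4IP in interstrand crosslink repair. The record does not state the functional consequence of the P379S variant.
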