Addgene plasmid #247897: SFB-XPF-P379S
Purpose: Mammalian expression construct for N-terminal S protein-Flag-Streptavidin binding peptide (SFB)-tagged XPF P379S
Depositing lab: Junjie Chen & Huimin Zhang. Depositing organization: University of Texas MD Anderson Cancer Center. Publication: SLX4IP acts with SLX4 and XPF-ERCC1 to promote interstrand crosslink repair. Zhang H, Chen Z, Ye Y, Ye Z, Cao D, Xiong Y, Srivastava M, Feng X, Tang M, Wang C, Tainer JA, Chen J. Nucleic Acids Res. 2019 Nov 4;47(19):10181-10201. doi: 10.1093/nar/gkz769. PubMed 31495888.
Backbone
  Vector backbone: pMH-SFB-N
  Vector type: Mammalian Expression
Growth in bacteria
  Bacterial resistance: Ampicillin, 100 μg/mL
  Growth temperature: 37°C
  Growth strain: DH5alpha
  Copy number: High Copy
Gene/Insert
  Gene/Insert name: XPF
  Species: H. sapiens (human)
  Mutation: P379S
  Entrez Gene: ERCC4 (a.k.a. ERCC11, FANCQ, RAD1, XFEPS, XPF)
  Tag / fusion protein: S protein-Flag-Streptavidin binding peptide (SFB) (N terminal on backbone)
  Cloning method: Gateway Cloning
Terms and licenses: Academic/Nonprofit Terms; Industry Terms: Not Available to Industry
How to cite: SFB-XPF-P379S was a gift from Junjie Chen & Huimin Zhang (Addgene plasmid # 247897 ; http://n2t.net/addgene:247897 ; RRID:Addgene_247897)
